>Addgene plasmid #227593 | Lifeact-3xmNG::TRP1 | addgene full sequence | sequence record 469859 | Addgene NGS Result
TCGCGCGTTTCGGTGATGACGGTGAAAACCTCTGACACATGCAGCTCCCGGAGACGGTCACAGCTTGTCT
GTAAGCGGATGCCGGGAGCAGACAAGCCCGTCAGGGCGCGTCAGCGGGTGTTGGCGGGTGTCGGGGCTGG
CTTAACTATGCGGCATCAGAGCAGATTGTACTGAGAGTGCACCATAGATCAACGACATTACTATATATAT
AATATAGGAAGCATTTAATAGAACAGCATCGTAATATATGTGTACTTTGCAGTTATGACGCCAGATGGCA
GTAGTGGAAGATATTCTTTATTGAAAAATAGCTTGTCACCTTACGTACAATCTTGATCCGGAGCTTTTCT
TTTTTTGCCGATTAAGAATTAATTCGGTCGAAAAAAGAAAAGGAGAGGGCCAAGAGGGAGGGCATTGGTG
ACTATTGAGCACGTGAGTATACGTGATTAAGCACACAAAGGCAGCTTGGAGTATGTCTGTTATTAATTTC
ACAGGTAGTTCTGGTCCATTGGTGAAAGTTTGCGGCTTGCAGAGCACAGAGGCCGCAGAATGTGCTCTAG
ATTCCGATGCTGACTTGCTGGGTATTATATGTGTGCCCAATAGAAAGAGAACAATTGACCCGGTTATTGC
AAGGAAAATTTCAAGTCTTGTAAAAGCATATAAAAATAGTTCAGGCACTCCGAAATACTTGGTTGGCGTG
TTTCGTAATCAACCTAAGGAGGATGTTTTGGCTCTGGTCAATGATTACGGCATTGATATCGTCCAACTGC
ATGGAGATGAGTCGTGGCAAGAATACCAAGAGTTCCTCGGTTTGCCAGTTATTAAAAGACTCGTATTTCC
AAAAGACTGCAACATACTACTCAGTGCAGCTTCACAGAAACCTCATTCGTTTATTCCCTTGTTTGATTCA
GAAGCAGGTGGGACAGGTGAACTTTTGGATTGGAACTCGATTTCTGACTGGGTTGGAAGGCAAGAGAGCC
CCGAAAGCTTACATTTTATGTTAGCTGGTGGACTGACGCCAGAAAATGTTGGTGATGCGCTTAGATTAAA
TGGCGTTATTGGTGTTGATGTAAGCGGAGGTGTGGAGACAAATGGTGTAAAAGACTCTAACAAAATAGCA
AATTTCGTCAAAAATGCTAAGAAATAGGTTATTACTGAGTAGTATTTATTTAAGTATTGTTTGTGCACTT
GCCGATCTATGCGGTGTGAAATACCGCACAGATGCGTAAGGAGAAAATACCGCATCAGGAAATTGTAAGC
GTTAATATTTTGTTAAAATTCGCGTTAAATTTTTGTTAAATCAGCTCATTTTTTAACCAATAGGCCGAAA
TCGGCAAAATCCCTTATAAATCAAAAGAATAGACCGAGATAGGGT
[37 nt withheld, positions 1376-1412]
AAAGAACGTGGACTCCAACGTCAAAGG
[49 nt withheld, positions 1440-1488]
T
[91 nt withheld, positions 1490-1580]
G
[124 nt withheld, positions 1582-1705]
CCATTCGCCATTCAGGCTGCGCAACTGTTGGGAAGGGCGATCGGTGCGGGCCTCTTCGCTATTACGCCAG
CTGGCGAAAGGGGGATGTGCTGCAAGGCGATTAAGTTGGGTAACGCCAGGGTTTTCCCAGTCACGACGTT
GTAAAACGACGGCCAGTGAATTGTAATACGACTCACTATAGGGCGAATTGGAGCTCCACCGCGGTGGCGG
CCGCTCTAGAACTAGTGGATCCCGGGTTTGCGTTTAAGATGCCAAGATTCATCAGCTGTCATGCCAAGGC
CATTGATTACCCACAATCAAACATAACCTACATAGGAATTGACCCTAAACCAGCAAACTACAACCAAACA
CAACTTTCAAAATACTATGATGATCTAGTACAAATGGAAGATAAAAATGCACTAAGCTTATTTTCTTCAG
ATTGGTACGCTACAAAGGATAGATTACTCACCAAGAAAAGATCTCGCAACCCATTTAACAGAACTGCACC
GTACGCTCAGAATATTTTCTGCAAAGAAAACGGCAAGAGGATCGAGGGAATCGAGGATGACGAGGAATAT
TTTGAAACAAAAATTAAGTGTAAAATGCCATGGTCGTCGCCAAGACAATAAACGTGTGGGAGTATTGCAA
AAACATAGTATATAAGCGTAAATCACTATATAAAGCCCAAAGAAGTTAGCACTAAAGCATCATTCATCGT
TCAAAACTCCTCTCTCAAGTGAGAGAATTCGGCGCTGAAAAAAAGCTTTGTCAAAACCAAGAAAAAAACG
TAGGATTGGACACGAGGTTCTTTTTTTAATGTAAACAAGAAGTGGCACTATAGCTGTGAAACTTCCAATA
CAATTGTATACCAAATAAGCTATTACAAATTGATTTAAAATGGGTGTCGCAGATTTGATCAAGAAATTCG
AAAGCATCTCAAAGGAAGAAGGTGACGGTGCTGGTTTAATTAACATGGTGAGCAAGGGCGAGGAGGATAA
CATGGCCTCTCTCCCAGCGACACATGAGTTACACATCTTTGGCTCCATCAACGGTGTGGACTTTGACATG
GTGGGTCAGGGCACCGGCAATCCAAATGATGGTTATGAGGAGTTAAACCTGAAGTCCACCAAGGGTGACC
TCCAGTTCTCCCCCTGGATTCTGGTCCCTCATATCGGGTATGGCTTCCATCAGTACCTGCCCTACCCTGA
CGGGATGTCGCCTTTCCAGGCCGCCATGGTAGATGGCTCCGGCTACCAAGTCCATCGCACAATGCAGTTT
GAAGATGGTGCCTCCCTTACTGTTAACTACCGCTACACCTACGAGGGAAGCCACATCAAAGGAGAGGCCC
AGGTGAAGGGGACTGGTTTCCCTGCTGACGGTCCTGTGATGACCAACTCGCTGACCGCTGCGGACTGGTG
CAGGTCGAAGAAGACTTACCCCAACGACAAAACCATCATCAGTACCTTTAAGTGGAGTTACACCACTGGA
AATGGCAAGCGCTACCGGAGCACTGCGCGGACCACCTACACCTTTGCCAAGCCAATGGCGGCTAACTATC
TGAAGAACCAGCCGATGTACGTGTTCCGTAAGACGGAGCTCAAGCACTCCAAGACCGAGCTCAACTTCAA
GGAGTGGCAAAAGGCCTTTACCGATGTGATGGGCATGGACGAGCTGTACAAGGGGTCTGGCGGAAGCGGG
ATGGTGAGCAAGGGCGAGGAGGATAACATGGCCTCTCTCCCAGCGACACATGAGTTACACATCTTTGGCT
CCATCAACGGTGTGGACTTTGACATGGTGGGTCAGGGCACCGGCAATCCAAATGATGGTTATGAGGAGTT
AAACCTGAAGTCCACCAAGGGTGACCTCCAGTTCTCCCCCTGGATTCTGGTCCCTCATATCGGGTATGGC
TTCCATCAGTACCTGCCCTACCCTGACGGGATGTCGCCTTTCCAGGCCGCCATGGTAGATGGCTCCGGCT
ACCAAGTCCATCGCACAATGCAGTTTGAAGATGGTGCCTCCCTTACTGTTAACTACCGCTACACCTACGA
GGGAAGCCACATCAAAGGAGAGGCCCAGGTGAAGGGGACTGGTTTCCCTGCTGACGGTCCTGTGATGACC
AACTCGCTGACCGCTGCGGACTGGTGCAGGTCGAAGAAGACTTACCCCAACGACAAAACCATCATCAGTA
CCTTTAAGTGGAGTTACACCACTGGAAATGGCAAGCGCTACCGGAGCACTGCGCGGACCACCTACACCTT
TGCCAAGCCAATGGCGGCTAACTATCTGAAGAACCAGCCGATGTACGTGTTCCGTAAGACGGAGCTCAAG
CACTCCAAGACCGAGCTCAACTTCAAGGAGTGGCAAAAGGCCTTTACCGATGTGATGGGCATGGACGAGC
TGTACAAGTCAGCAGGTTCCGCAGGGATGGTGAGCAAGGGCGAGGAGGATAACATGGCCTCTCTCCCAGC
GACACATGAGTTACACATCTTTGGCTCCATCAACGGTGTGGACTTTGACATGGTGGGTCAGGGCACCGGC
AATCCAAATGATGGTTATGAGGAGTTAAACCTGAAGTCCACCAAGGGTGACCTCCAGTTCTCCCCCTGGA
TTCTGGTCCCTCATATCGGGTATGGCTTCCATCAGTACCTGCCCTACCCTGACGGGATGTCGCCTTTCCA
GGCCGCCATGGTAGATGGCTCCGGCTACCAAGTCCATCGCACAATGCAGTTTGAAGATGGTGCCTCCCTT
ACTGTTAACTACCGCTACACCTACGAGGGAAGCCACATCAAAGGAGAGGCCCAGGTGAAGGGGACTGGTT
TCCCTGCTGACGGTCCTGTGATGACCAACTCGCTGACCGCTGCGGACTGGTGCAGGTCGAAGAAGACTTA
CCCCAACGACAAAACCATCATCAGTACCTTTAAGTGGAGTTACACCACTGGAAATGGCAAGCGCTACCGG
AGCACTGCGCGGACCACCTACACCTTTGCCAAGCCAATGGCGGCTAACTATCTGAAGAACCAGCCGATGT
ACGTGTTCCGTAAGACGGAGCTCAAGCACTCCAAGACCGAGCTCAACTTCAAGGAGTGGCAAAAGGCCTT
TACCGATGTGATGGGCATGGACGAGCTGTACAAGGGCAGTGGATCCTAAGCGCCACTTCTAAATAAGCGA
ATTTCTTATGATTTATGATTTTTATTATTAAATAAGTTATAAAAAAAATAAGTGTATACAAATTTTAAAG
TGACTCTTAGGTTTTAAAACGAAAATTCTTATTCTTGAGTAACTCTTTCCTGTAGGTCAGGTTGCTTTCT
CAGGTATAGTATGAGGTCGCTCTTATTGACCACACCTCTACCGGGCTGCAGGAATTCGATATCAAGCTTA
TCGATACCGTCGACCTCGAGGGGGGGCCCGGTACCAGCTTTTGTTCCCTTTAGTGAGGGTTAATTTCGAG
CTTGGCGTAATCATGGTCATAGCTGTTTCCTGTGTGAAATTGTTATCCGCTCACAATTCCACACAACATA
CGAGCCGGAAGCATAAAGTGTAAAGCCTGGGGTGCCTAATGAGTGAGCTAACTCACATTAATTGCGTTGC
GCTCACTGCCCGCTTTCCAGTCGGGAAACCTGTCGTGCCAGCTGCATTAATGAATCGGCCAACGCGCGGG
GAGAGGCGGTTTGCGTATTGGGCGCTCTTCCGCTTCCTCGCTCACTGACTCGCTGCGCTCGGTCGTTCGG
CTGCGGCGAGCGGTATCAGCTCACTCAAAGGCGGTAATACGGTTATCCACAGAATCAGGGGATAACGCAG
GAAAGAACATGTGAGCAAAAGGCCAGCAAAAGGCCAGGAACCGTAAAAAGGCCGCGTTGCTGGCGTTTTT
CCATAGGCTCCGCCCCCCTGACGAGCATCACAAAAATCGACGCTCAAGTCAGAGGTGGCGAAACCCGACA
GGACTATAAAGATACCAGGCGTTTCCCCCTGGAAGCTCCCTCGTGCGCTCTCCTGTTCCGACCCTGCCGC
TTACCGGATACCTGTCCGCCTTTCTCCCTTCGGGAAGCGTGGCGCTTTCTCATAGCTCACGCTGTAGGTA
TCTCAGTTCGGTGTAGGTCGTTCGCTCCAAGCTGGGCTGTGTGCACGAACCCCCCGTTCAGCCCGACCGC
TGCGCCTTATCCGGTAACTATCGTCTTGAGTCCAACCCGGTAAGACACGACTTATCGCCACTGGCAGCAG
CCACTGGTAACAGGATTAGCAGAGCGAGGTATGTAGGCGGTGCTACAGAGTTCTTGAAGTGGTGGCCTAA
CTACGGCTACACTAGAAGAACAGTATTTGGTATCTGCGCTCTGCTGAAGCCAGTTACCTTCGGAAAAAGA
GTTGGTAGCTCTTGATCCGGCAAACAAACCACCGCTGGTAGCGGTGGTTTTTTTGTTTGCAAGCAGCAGA
TTACGCGCAGAAAAAAAGGATCTCAAGAAGATCCTTTGATCTTTTCTACGGGGTCTGACGCTCAGTGGAA
CGAAAACTCACGTTAAGGGATTTTGGTCATGAGATTATCAAAAAGGATCTTCACCTAGATCCTTTTAAAT
TAAAAATGAAGTTTTAAATCAATCTAAAGTATATATGAGTAAACTTGGTCTGACAGTTACCAATGCTTAA
TCAGTGAGGCACCTATCTCAGCGATCTGTCTATTTCGTTCATCCATAGTTGCCTGACTCCCCGTCGTGTA
GATAACTACGATACGGGAGGGCTTACCATCTGGCCCCAGTGCTGCAATGATACCGCGAGACCCACGCTCA
CCGGCTCCAGATTTATCAGCAATAAACCAGCCAGCCGGAAGGGCCGAGCGCAGAAGTGGTCCTGCAACTT
TATCCGCCTCCATCCAGTCTATTAATTGTTGCCGGGAAGCTAGAGTAAGTAGTTCGCCAGTTAATAGTTT
GCGCAACGTTGTTGCCATTGCTACAGGCATCGTGGTGTCACGCTCGTCGTTTGGTATGGCTTCATTCAGC
TCCGGTTCCCAACGATCAAGGCGAGTTACATGATCCCCCATGTTGTGCAAAAAAGCGGTTAGCTCCTTCG
GTCCTCCGATCGTTGTCAGAAGTAAGTTGGCCGCAGTGTTATCACTCATGGTTATGGCAGCACTGCATAA
TTCTCTTACTGTCATGCCATCCGTAAGATGCTTTTCTGTGACTGGTGAGTACTCAACCAAGTCATTCTGA
GAATAGTGTATGCGGCGACCGAGTTGCTCTTGCCCGGCGTCAATACGGGATAATACCGCGCCACATAGCA
GAACTTTAAAAGTGCTCATCATTGGAAAACGTTCTTCGGGGCGAAAACTCTCAAGGATCTTACCGCTGTT
GAGATCCAGTTCGATGTAACCCACTCGTGCACCCAACTGATCTTCAGCATCTTTTACTTTCACCAGCGTT
TCTGGGTGAGCAAAAACAGGAAGGCAAAATGCCGCAAAAAAGGGAATAAGGGCGACACGGAAATGTTGAA
TACTCATACTCTTCCTTTTTCAATATTATTGAAGCATTTATCAGGGTTATTGTCTCATGAGCGGATACAT
ATTTGAATGTATTTAGAAAAATAAACAAATAGGGGTTCCGCGCACATTTCCCCGAAAAGTGCCACCTGAC
GTCTAAGAAACCATTATTATCATGACATTAACCTATAAAAATAGGCGTATCACGAGGCCCTTTCGTC
Features (pLannotate 1.2.2; 24 found; start..end, strand, type, name):
    137..186     +  misc_feature   bom (fragment): basis of mobility region from pBR322
    325..472     +  promoter       TRP1 promoter: S. cerevisiae TRP1
    473..1147    +  CDS            TRP1: phosphoribosylanthranilate isomerase, required for tryptophan biosynthesis; S. cerevisiae TRP1; yeast auxotrophic marker
   1198..1249    +  misc_feature   bom (fragment): basis of mobility region from pBR322
   1277..1705    -  rep_origin     f1 ori (sequence partly withheld): f1 bacteriophage origin of replication; arrow indicates direction of (+) strand synthesis
   1709..1866    -  CDS            lacZα (fragment): LacZα fragment of β-galactosidase; lacZ fragment
   1869..1887    +  promoter       T7 promoter: promoter for bacteriophage T7 RNA polymerase
   1896..1938    +  misc_feature   MCS (fragment): pBluescript multiple cloning site
   1939..2313    +  CDS            YO238_YEAST (fragment): Experimental evidence at protein level: Swiss-Prot protein existence level 1. From Saccharomyces cerevisiae (strain ATCC 204508 / S288c) (Baker's yeast).
   2585..2635    +  CDS            Lifeact: peptide that binds filamentous actin (Riedl et al., 2008) first 17 amino acids of budding yeast Abp140
   2660..3367    +  CDS            mNeonGreen: mNeonGreen is a basic (constitutively fluorescent) green/yellow fluorescent protein published in 2013, derived from Branchiostoma lanceolatum. It is reported to be a very rapidly-maturing monomer with moderate acid sensitivity.
   3386..4093    +  CDS            mNeonGreen: mNeonGreen is a basic (constitutively fluorescent) green/yellow fluorescent protein published in 2013, derived from Branchiostoma lanceolatum. It is reported to be a very rapidly-maturing monomer with moderate acid sensitivity.
   4112..4819    +  CDS            mNeonGreen: mNeonGreen is a basic (constitutively fluorescent) green/yellow fluorescent protein published in 2013, derived from Branchiostoma lanceolatum. It is reported to be a very rapidly-maturing monomer with moderate acid sensitivity.
   4852..5039    +  terminator     ADH1 terminator: S. cerevisiae ADH1; transcription terminator for the S. cerevisiae alcohol dehydrogenase 1 (ADH1) gene
   5036..5100    +  misc_feature   MCS (fragment): pBluescript multiple cloning site
   5112..5130    -  promoter       T3 promoter: promoter for bacteriophage T3 RNA polymerase
   5175..5191    -  protein_bind   lac operator: The lac repressor binds to the lac operator to inhibit transcription in E. coli. This inhibition can be relieved by adding lactose or isopropyl-β-D-thiogalactopyranoside (IPTG). lac repressor encoded by lacI
   5199..5229    -  promoter       lac promoter: promoter for the E. coli lac operon
   5244..5265    -  protein_bind   CAP binding site: CAP binding activates transcription in the presence of cAMP. E. coli catabolite activator protein
   5278..5370    -  CDS            lacI (fragment): lac repressor; lacI; The lac repressor binds to the lac operator to inhibit transcription in E. coli. This inhibition can be relieved by adding lactose or isopropyl-β-D-thiogalactopyranoside (IPTG).
   5553..6141    -  rep_origin     ori: high-copy-number ColE1/pMB1/pBR322/pUC origin of replication
   6312..7172    -  CDS            AmpR: β-lactamase; bla; confers resistance to ampicillin, carbenicillin, and related antibiotics
   7173..7277    -  promoter       AmpR promoter: bla
   7372..35      +  CDS            rop (fragment) (across the origin): Rop protein, which maintains plasmids at low copy number; rop
