[The description below was written by a language model from this plasmid's Addgene catalogue record and pLannotate feature annotations shown in this document.]
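Description:
Lifeact-3xmNG::TRP1 is a yeast integrating vector built on the pRS304 backbone for expressing a fluorescent F-actin probe in Saccharomyces cerevisiae. Like other pRS30x plasmids, it shows no yeast replication origin or centromere in its feature table, so it must integrate into the genome to be stably maintained. Transformants are selected through the TRP1 auxotrophic marker, which is carried with its own promoter. In E. coli the plasmid is propagated from a high-copy ColE1/pUC-type origin under ampicillin selection (AmpR). The backbone also retains the usual pBluescript-derived elements: an f1 origin, lacZα and lac promoter/operator remnants, flanking T7 and T3 promoters, and split halves of the multiple cloning site on either side of the insert.

The payload, assembled by Gibson cloning, encodes Lifeact, the first 17 amino acids of yeast Abp140, which bind filamentous actin. Lifeact is fused at its C terminus to three tandem copies of the bright, fast-maturing monomeric green/yellow fluorescent protein mNeonGreen. The record gives the promoter as Abp140. The annotated table does not label a promoter feature, but yeast genomic sequence sits upstream of Lifeact, including a fragment of a neighbouring yeast open reading frame, which is consistent with a native upstream regulatory region having been cloned. An ADH1 terminator follows the third mNeonGreen copy. The triple fluorophore would be expected to increase signal per bound probe. The construct is intended for live-cell imaging of F-actin structures in budding yeast from a stably integrated copy.
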