Addgene plasmid #227593: Lifeact-3xmNG::TRP1
Purpose: Integration vector for expressing Lifeact-3xmNeonGreen
Depositing lab: Bruce Goode. Depositing organization: Brandeis University. Publication: Improved tools for live imaging of F-actin structures in yeast. Wirshing ACE, Goode BL. Mol Biol Cell. 2024 Sep 1;35(9):mr7. doi: 10.1091/mbc.E24-05-0212-T. Epub 2024 Jul 18. PubMed 39024291.
Backbone
  Vector backbone: pRS304
  Vector type: Yeast Expression
  Selectable markers: TRP1
Growth in bacteria
  Bacterial resistance: Ampicillin, 100 μg/mL
  Growth temperature: 37°C
  Growth strain: DH5alpha
  Copy number: High Copy
Gene/Insert
  Gene/Insert name: Lifeact-3xmNeonGreen::TRP1 (alt name: ABP140)
  Species: S. cerevisiae (budding yeast)
  Mutation: Truncated ABP140 (aa 1-17 only)
  Promoter: Abp140
  Tag / fusion protein: 3xmNeonGreen (C terminal on insert)
  Cloning method: Gibson Cloning
Terms and licenses: Academic/Nonprofit Terms; Industry Terms: Not Available to Industry
How to cite: Lifeact-3xmNG::TRP1 was a gift from Bruce Goode (Addgene plasmid # 227593 ; http://n2t.net/addgene:227593 ; RRID:Addgene_227593)
